Addgene plasmid #43518: III-AGGT
Depositing lab: Chad Cowan & Kiran Musunuru. Depositing organization: Harvard University. Publication: A TALEN Genome-Editing System for Generating Human Stem Cell-Based Disease Models. Ding Q, Lee YK, Schaefer EA, Peters DT, Veres A, Kim K, Kuperwasser N, Motola DL, Meissner TB, Hendriks WT, Trevisan M, Gupta RM, Moisan A, Banks E, Friesen M, Schinzel RT, Xia F, Tang A, Xia Y, Figueroa E, Wann A, Ahfeldt T, Daheron L, Zhang F, Rubin LL, Peng LF, Chung RT, Musunuru K, Cowan CA. Cell Stem Cell. 2012 Dec 12. pii: S1934-5909(12)00645-5. doi: 10.1016/j.stem.2012.11.011. PubMed 23246482.
Backbone
  Vector backbone: pCRII-TOPO
  Backbone manufacturer: Invitrogen
  Backbone size w/o insert (bp): 3973
  Vector type: Bacterial Cloning
Growth in bacteria
  Bacterial resistance: Ampicillin and Kanamycin, 100 & 50 μg/mL
  Growth temperature: 37°C
  Growth strain: Top10
  Copy number: High Copy
Gene/Insert
  Gene/Insert name: III-AGGT
  Species: Synthetic
  Insert size (bp): 426
  Cloning method: TOPO Cloning
  Sequencing primers: 5′ T7; 3′ M13-rev
Terms and licenses: Academic/Nonprofit Terms; Industry Terms: Not Available to Industry
How to cite: III-AGGT was a gift from Chad Cowan & Kiran Musunuru (Addgene plasmid # 43518 ; http://n2t.net/addgene:43518 ; RRID:Addgene_43518)
