[The description below was written by a language model from this plasmid's Addgene catalogue record.]
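Description:
III-AGGT is a bacterial cloning plasmid built on the commercial pCRII-TOPO backbone (about 4 kb without insert), carrying a 426 bp synthetic insert introduced by TOPO cloning. It is a high-copy plasmid propagated in E. coli and confers resistance to both ampicillin and kanamycin, the dual selection characteristic of this backbone. The record lists T7 and M13-reverse as sequencing primers flanking the insert, which matches the standard primer sites on either side of the TOPO cloning site. No feature table is provided, so the origin of replication and other backbone elements are not itemised here.

The insert is described only by its name and as synthetic. The associated publication reports a TALEN genome-editing system for making human stem cell-based disease models, which places this plasmid among the components of a TALEN assembly toolkit. From the name and the insert size, a reasonable reading is that it encodes a pre-assembled block of four TAL effector repeat modules recognising the bases A, G, G and T, with "III" indicating the position that block occupies in the ordered array. The record does not state this explicitly, so it remains an interpretation. The record also gives no information on the repeat-variable residues used or on the restriction sites or overhangs that would allow the fragment to be released and joined to neighbouring blocks.

There is no promoter or expression cassette intended for use in mammalian cells. The plasmid serves as a storage and amplification vehicle for a DNA module, presumably to be excised and ligated with other library pieces into a TALEN expression backbone when building a custom nuclease.
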