>Addgene plasmid #43518 | III-AGGT | depositor partial sequence | sequence record 58783 | III-AGGT sequence 426 bps
CGTCTCGGCTCACCCCAGAGCAGGTCGTGGCAATCGCCTCCAACATTGGCGGGAAACAGGCACTCGAGAC
TGTCCAGCGCCTGCTTCCCGTGCTGTGCCAAGCGCACGGACTCACCCCAGAGCAGGTCGTGGCAATCGCG
AGCAATAACGGCGGAAAACAGGCTTTGGAAACGGTGCAGAGGCTCCTTCCAGTGCTGTGCCAAGCGCACG
GCCTCACCCCAGAGCAGGTCGTGGCAATCGCGAGCAATAACGGCGGAAAACAGGCTTTGGAAACGGTGCA
GAGGCTCCTTCCAGTGCTGTGCCAAGCGCACGGATTAACCCCAGAGCAGGTCGTGGCCATTGCCTCGAAT
GGAGGGGGCAAACAGGCGTTGGAAACCGTACAACGATTGCTGCCGGTGCTGTGCCAAGCGCACGGACTCA
GAGACG
