>Addgene plasmid #43518 | III-AGGT | addgene partial sequence | sequence record 61485 | M13-F20 5'-TGTAAAACGACGGCCAGT-3'
CGAATTGGGCCCTCTGATGCATGCTCGAGCGGCCGCCAGTGTGATGGATATCTGCAGAATTCGCCCTTGA
TGCCGTCCTAGCGCGTCTCGGCTCACCCCAGAGCAGGTCGTGGCAATCGCCTCCAACATTGGCGGGAAAC
AGGCACTCGAGACTGTCCAGCGCCTGCTTCCCGTGCTGTGCCAAGCGCACGGACTCACCCCAGAGCAGGT
CGTGGCAATCGCGAGCAATAACGGCGGAAAACAGGCTTTGGAAACGGTGCAGAGGCTCCTTCCAGTGCTG
TGCCAAGCGCACGGCCTCACCCCAGAGCAGGTCGTGGCAATCGCGAGCAATAACGGCGGAAAACAGGCTT
TGGAAACGGTGCAGAGGCTCCTTCCAGTGCTGTGCCAAGCGCACGGATTAACCCCAGAGCAGGTCGTGGC
CATTGCCTCGAATGGAGGGGGCAAACAGGCGTTGGAAACCGTACAACGATTGCTGCCGGTGCTGTGCCAA
GCGCACGGACTCAGAGACGTGGGCACAGGAAAGATACTTAAGGGCGAATTCCAGCACACTGGCGGCCGTT
ACTAGTGGATCCGAGCTCGGTACCAAGCTTGATGCATAGCTTGAGTATTCTATAGTGTCACCTAAATAGC
TTGGCGTAATCATGGTCATAGCTGTTTCCTGTGTGAAATTGTTATCCGCTCACAATTCCACACAACATAC
GAGCCGGAAGCATAAAGTGTAAAGCCTGGGGTGCCTAATGAGTGAGCTAACTCACATTAATTGCGTTGCG
CTCACTGCCCGCTTTCCAGTCGGGAAACCTGTCGTGCCAGCTGCATTAATGAATCGGCCAACGCGCGGGG
AGAGGCGGTTTGCGTATT
